>Addgene plasmid #130754 | pMSCVbsd-PPARD-D326A | addgene full sequence | sequence record 255157 | Addgene NGS Result
AATGAAAGACCCCACCTGTAGGTTTGGCAAGCTAGCTTAAGTAACGCCATTTTGCAAGGCATGGAAAATA
CATAACTGAGAATAGAGAAGTTCAGATCAAGGTTAGGAACAGAGAGACAGCAGAATATGGGCCAAACAGG
ATATCTGTGGTAAGCAGTTCCTGCCCCGGCTCAGGGCCAAGAACAGATGGTCCCCAGATGCGGTCCCGCC
CTCAGCAGTTTCTAGAGAACCATCAGATGTTTCCAGGGTGCCCCAAGGACCTGAAATGACCCTGTGCCTT
ATTTGAACTAACCAATCAGTTCGCTTCTCGCTTCTGTTCGCGCGCTTCTGCTCCCCGAGCTCAATAAAAG
AGCCCACAACCCCTCACTCGGCGCGCCAGTCCTCCGATAGACTGCGTCGCCCGGGTACCCGTATTCCCAA
TAAAGCCTCTTGCTGTTTGCATCCGAATCGTGGACTCGCTGATCCTTGGGAGGGTCTCCTCAGATTGATT
GACTGCCCACCTCGGGGGTCTTTCATTTGGAGGTTCCACCGAGATTTGGAGACCCCTGCCCAGGGACCAC
CGACCCCCCCGCCGGGAGGTAAGCTGGCCAGCGGTCGTTTCGTGTCTGTCTCTGTCTTTGTGCGTGTTTG
TGCCGGCATCTAATGTTTGCGCCTGCGTCTGTACTAGTTAGCTAACTAGCTCTGTATCTGGCGGACCCGT
GGTGGAACTGACGAGTTCTGAACACCCGGCCGCAACCCTGGGAGACGTCCCAGGGACTTTGGGGGCCGTT
TTTGTGGCCCGACCTGAGGAAGGGAGTCGATGTGGAATCCGACCCCGTCAGGATATGTGGTTCTGGTAGG
AGACGAGAACCTAAAACAGTTCCCGCCTCCGTCTGAATTTTTGCTTTCGGTTTGGAACCGAAGCCGCGCG
TCTTGTCTGCTGCAGCGTTGCAGCATCGTTCTGTGTTGTCTCTGTCTGACTGTGTTTCTGTATTTGTCTG
AAAATTAGGGCCAGACTGTTACCACTCCCTTAAGTTTGACCTTAGGTCACTGGAAAGATGTCGAGCGGAT
CGCTCACAACCAGTCGGTAGATGTCAAGAAGAGACGTTGGGTTACCTTCTGCTCTGCAGAATGGCCAACC
TTTAACGTCGGATGGCCGCGAGACGGCACCTTTAACCGAGACCTCATCACCCAGGTTAAGATCAAGGTCT
TTTCACCTGGCCCGCATGGACACCCAGACCAGGTCCCCTACATCGTGACCTGGGAAGCCTTGGCTTTTGA
CCCCCCTCCCTGGGTCAAGCCCTTTGTACACCCTAAGCCTCCGCCTCCTCTTCCTCCATCCGCCCCGTCT
CTCCCCCTTGAACCTCCTCGTTCGACCCCGCCTCGATCCTCCCTTTATCCAGCCCTCACTCCTTCTCTAG
GCGCCGGAATTAGATCCACTAGTAACGGCCGCCAGTGTGCTGGAATTCGCCCTTAGGTGTGGCGCCGAGG
GGAGATCAGCCATGGAGCAGCCACAGGAGGAAGCCCCTGAGGTCCGGGAAGAGGAGGAGAAAGAGGAAGT
GGCAGAGGCAGAAGGAGCCCCAGAGCTCAATGGGGGACCACAGCATGCACTTCCTTCCAGCAGCTACACA
GACCTCTCCCGGAGCTCCTCGCCACCCTCACTGCTGGACCAACTGCAGATGGGCTGTGACGGGGCCTCAT
GCGGCAGCCTCAACATGGAGTGCCGGGTGTGCGGGGACAAGGCATCGGGCTTCCACTACGGTGTTCATGC
ATGTGAGGGGTGCAAGGGCTTCTTCCGTCGTACGATCCGCATGAAGCTGGAGTACGAGAAGTGTGAGCGC
AGCTGCAAGATTCAGAAGAAGAACCGCAACAAGTGCCAGTACTGCCGCTTCCAGAAGTGCCTGGCACTGG
GCATGTCACACAACGCTATCCGTTTTGGTCGGATGCCGGAGGCTGAGAAGAGGAAGCTGGTGGCAGGGCT
GACTGCAAACGAGGGGAGCCAGTACAACCCACAGGTGGCCGACCTGAAGGCCTTCTCCAAGCACATCTAC
AATGCCTACCTGAAAAACTTCAACATGACCAAAAAGAAGGCCCGCAGCATCCTCACCGGCAAAGCCAGCC
ACACGGCGCCCTTTGTGATCCACGACATCGAGACATTGTGGCAGGCAGAGAAGGGGCTGGTGTGGAAGCA
GTTGGTGAATGGCCTGCCTCCCTACAAGGAGATCAGCGTGCACGTCTTCTACCGCTGCCAGTGCACCACA
GTGGAGACCGTGCGGGAGCTCACTGAGTTCGCCAAGAGCATCCCCAGCTTCAGCAGCCTCTTCCTCAACG
ACCAGGTTACCCTTCTCAAGTATGGCGTGCACGAGGCCATCTTCGCCATGCTGGCCTCTATCGTCAACAA
GGACGGGCTGCTGGTAGCCAACGGCAGTGGCTTTGTCACCCGTGAGTTCCTGCGCAGCCTCCGCAAACCC
TTCAGTGCTATCATTGAGCCTAAGTTTGAATTTGCTGTCAAGTTCAACGCCCTGGAACTTGATGACAGTG
ACCTGGCCCTATTCATTGCGGCCATCATTCTGTGTGGAGACCGGCCAGGCCTCATGAACGTTCCACGGGT
GGAGGCTATCCAGGACACCATCCTGCGTGCCCTCGAATTCCACCTGCAGGCCAACCACCCTGATGCCCAG
TACCTCTTCCCCAAGCTGCTGCAGAAGATGGCTGACCTGCGGCAACTGGTCACCGAGCACGCCCAGATGA
TGCAGCGGATCAAGAAGACCGAAACCGAGACCTCGCTGCACCCTCTGCTCCAGGAGATCTACAAGGACAT
GTACTAACGGCGGCACCCAGGCCTCCCTGCAGACTCCAATGGGGCCAGCACTGGAGGGGCCCACCCACAT
GACTTTTCCATTGACCAGCTCTCAAGGGCGAATTCTGCAGATATCCATCACACTGGCGGCCGCTCGAGGT
TAACGAATTCTACCGGGTAGGGGAGGCGCTTTTCCCAAGGCAGTCTGGAGCATGCGCTTTAGCAGCCCCG
CTGGGCACTTGGCGCTACACAAGTGGCCTCTGGCCTCGCACACATTCCACATCCACCGGTAGGCGCCAAC
CGGCTCCGTTCTTTGGTGGCCCCTTCGCGCCACCTTCTACTCCTCCCCTAGTCAGGAAGTTCCCCCCCGC
CCCGCAGCTCGCGTCGTGCAGGACGTGACAAATGGAAGTAGCACGTCTCACTAGTCTCGTGCAGATGGAC
AGCACCGCTGAGCAATGGAAGCGGGTAGGCCTTTGGGGCAGCGGCCAATAGCAGCTTTGCTCCTTCGCTT
TCTGGGCTCAGAGGCTGGGAAGGGGTGGGTCCGGGGGCGGGCTCAGGGGCGGGCTCAGGGGCGGGGCGGG
CGCCCGAAGGTCCTCCGGAGGCCCGGCATTCTGCACGCTTCAAAAGCGCACGTCTGCCGCGCTGTTCTCC
TCTTCCTCATCTCCGGGCCTTTCGACCTGCAGCCCAAGCTTACCATGGCCAAGCCTTTGTCTCAAGAAGA
ATCCACCCTCATTGAAAGAGCAACGGCTACAATCAACAGCATCCCCATCTCTGAAGACTACAGCGTCGCC
AGCGCAGCTCTCTCTAGCGACGGCCGCATCTTCACTGGTGTCAATGTATATCATTTTACTGGGGGACCTT
GTGCAGAACTCGTGGTGCTGGGCACTGCTGCTGCTGCGGCAGCTGGCAACCTGACTTGTATCGTCGCGAT
CGGAAATGAGAACAGGGGCATCTTGAGCCCCTGCGGACGGTGCCGACAGGTGCTTCTCGATCTGCATCCT
GGGATCAAAGCCATAGTGAAGGACAGTGATGGACAGCCGACGGCAGTTGGGATTCGTGAATTGCTGCCCT
CTGGTTATGTGTGGGAGGGCTAATCGATAAAATAAAAGATTTTATTTAGTCTCCAGAAAAAGGGGGGAAT
GAAAGACCCCACCTGTAGGTTTGGCAAGCTAGAGAACCATCAGATGTTTCCAGGGTGCCCCAAGGACCTG
AAATGACCCTGTGCCTTATTTGAACTAACCAATCAGTTCGCTTCTCGCTTCTGTTCGCGCGCTTCTGCTC
CCCGAGCTCAATAAAAGAGCCCACAACCCCTCACTCGGCGCGCCAGTCCTCCGATAGACTGCGTCGCCCG
GGTACCCGTGTATCCAATAAACCCTCTTGCAGTTGCATCCGACTTGTGGTCTCGCTGTTCCTTGGGAGGG
TCTCCTCTGAGTGATTGACTACCCGTCAGCGGGGGTCTTTCATGGGTAACAGTTTCTTGAAGTTGGAGAA
CAACATTCTGAGGGTAGGAGTCGAATATTAAGTAATCCTGACTCAATTAGCCACTGTTTTGAATCCACAT
ACTCCAATACTCCTGAAATAGTTCATTATGGACAGCGCAGAAAGAGCTGGGGAGAATTGTGAAATTGTTA
TCCGCTCACAATTCCACACAACATACGAGCCGGAAGCATAAAGTGTAAAGCCTGGGGTGCCTAATGAGTG
AGCTAACTCACATTAATTGCGTTGCGCTCACTGCCCGCTTTCCAGTCGGGAAACCTGTCGTGCCAGCTGC
ATTAATGAATCGGCCAACGCGCGGGGAGAGGCGGTTTGCGTATTGGGCGCTCTTCCGCTTCCTCGCTCAC
TGACTCGCTGCGCTCGGTCGTTCGGCTGCGGCGAGCGGTATCAGCTCACTCAAAGGCGGTAATACGGTTA
TCCACAGAATCAGGGGATAACGCAGGAAAGAACATGTGAGCAAAAGGCCAGCAAAAGGCCAGGAACCGTA
AAAAGGCCGCGTTGCTGGCGTTTTTCCATAGGCTCCGCCCCCCTGACGAGCATCACAAAAATCGACGCTC
AAGTCAGAGGTGGCGAAACCCGACAGGACTATAAAGATACCAGGCGTTTCCCCCTGGAAGCTCCCTCGTG
CGCTCTCCTGTTCCGACCCTGCCGCTTACCGGATACCTGTCCGCCTTTCTCCCTTCGGGAAGCGTGGCGC
TTTCTCATAGCTCACGCTGTAGGTATCTCAGTTCGGTGTAGGTCGTTCGCTCCAAGCTGGGCTGTGTGCA
CGAACCCCCCGTTCAGCCCGACCGCTGCGCCTTATCCGGTAACTATCGTCTTGAGTCCAACCCGGTAAGA
CACGACTTATCGCCACTGGCAGCAGCCACTGGTAACAGGATTAGCAGAGCGAGGTATGTAGGCGGTGCTA
CAGAGTTCTTGAAGTGGTGGCCTAACTACGGCTACACTAGAAGAACAGTATTTGGTATCTGCGCTCTGCT
GAAGCCAGTTACCTTCGGAAAAAGAGTTGGTAGCTCTTGATCCGGCAAACAAACCACCGCTGGTAGCGGT
GGTTTTTTTGTTTGCAAGCAGCAGATTACGCGCAGAAAAAAAGGATCTCAAGAAGATCCTTTGATCTTTT
CTACGGGGTCTGACGCTCAGTGGAACGAAAACTCACGTTAAGGGATTTTGGTCATGAGATTATCAAAAAG
GATCTTCACCTAGATCCTTTTAAATTAAAAATGAAGTTTTAAATCAATCTAAAGTATATATGAGTAAACT
TGGTCTGACAGTTACCAATGCTTAATCAGTGAGGCACCTATCTCAGCGATCTGTCTATTTCGTTCATCCA
TAGTTGCCTGACTCCCCGTCGTGTAGATAACTACGATACGGGAGGGCTTACCATCTGGCCCCAGTGCTGC
AATGATACCGCGAGACCCACGCTCACCGGCTCCAGATTTATCAGCAATAAACCAGCCAGCCGGAAGGGCC
GAGCGCAGAAGTGGTCCTGCAACTTTATCCGCCTCCATCCAGTCTATTAATTGTTGCCGGGAAGCTAGAG
TAAGTAGTTCGCCAGTTAATAGTTTGCGCAACGTTGTTGCCATTGCTACAGGCATCGTGGTGTCACGCTC
GTCGTTTGGTATGGCTTCATTCAGCTCCGGTTCCCAACGATCAAGGCGAGTTACATGATCCCCCATGTTG
TGCAAAAAAGCGGTTAGCTCCTTCGGTCCTCCGATCGTTGTCAGAAGTAAGTTGGCCGCAGTGTTATCAC
TCATGGTTATGGCAGCACTGCATAATTCTCTTACTGTCATGCCATCCGTAAGATGCTTTTCTGTGACTGG
TGAGTACTCAACCAAGTCATTCTGAGAATAGTGTATGCGGCGACCGAGTTGCTCTTGCCCGGCGTCAATA
CGGGATAATACCGCGCCACATAGCAGAACTTTAAAAGTGCTCATCATTGGAAAACGTTCTTCGGGGCGAA
AACTCTCAAGGATCTTACCGCTGTTGAGATCCAGTTCGATGTAACCCACTCGTGCACCCAACTGATCTTC
AGCATCTTTTACTTTCACCAGCGTTTCTGGGTGAGCAAAAACAGGAAGGCAAAATGCCGCAAAAAAGGGA
ATAAGGGCGACACGGAAATGTTGAATACTCATACTCTTCCTTTTTCAATATTATTGAAGCATTTATCAGG
GTTATTGTCTCATGAGCGGATACATATTTGAATGTATTTAGAAAAATAAACAAATAGGGGTTCCGCGCAC
ATTTCCCCGAAAAGTGCCACCTGACGTCTAAGAAACCATTATTATCATGACATTAACCTATAAAAATAGG
CGTATCACGAGGCCCTTTCGTCTCGCGCGTTTCGGTGATGACGGTGAAAACCTCTGACACATGCAGCTCC
CGGAGACGGTCACAGCTTGTCTGTAAGCGGATGCCGGGAGCAGACAAGCCCGTCAGGGCGCGTCAGCGGG
TGTTGGCGGGTGTCGGGGCTGGCTTAACTATGCGGCATCAGAGCAGATTGTACTGAGAGTGCACCATATG
CGGTGTGAAATACCGCACAGATGCGTAAGGAGAAAATACCGCATCAGGCGCCATTCGCCATTCAGGCTGC
GCAACTGTTGGGAAGGGCGATCGGTGCGGGCCTCTTCGCTATTACGCCAGCTGGCGAAAGGGGGATGTGC
TGCAAGGCGATTAAGTTGGGTAACGCCAGGGTTTTCCCAGTCACGACGTTGTAAAACGACGGCGCAAGGA
ATGGTGCATGCAAGGAGATGGCGCCCAACAGTCCCCCGGCCACGGGGCCTGCCACCATACCCACGCCGAA
ACAAGCGCTCATGAGCCCGAAGTGGCGAGCCCGATCTTCCCCATCGGTGATGTCGGCGATATAGGCGCCA
GCAACCGCACCTGTGGCGCCGGTGATGCCGGCCACGATGCGTCCGGCGTAGAGGCGATTAGTCCAATTTG
TTAAAGACAGGATATCAGTGGTCCAGGCTCTAGTTTTGACTCAACAATATCACCAGCTGAAGCCTATAGA
GTACGAGCCATAGATAAAATAAAAGATTTTATTTAGTCTCCAGAAAAAGGGGGG
Features (pLannotate 1.2.2; 20 found; start..end, strand, type, name):
      1..517     +  LTR            5' LTR: 5' long terminal repeat from murine embryonic stem cell virus
    581..922     +  misc_feature   MESV Ψ: packaging signal of murine embryonic stem cell virus
    989..1405    +  CDS            gag (truncated): truncated Moloney murine leukemia virus (MMLV) gag gene lacking the start codon
   1482..2804    +  CDS            PPARD: PPARD_HUMAN - Also known as NR1C2, PPARB. Experimental evidence at protein level: Swiss-Prot protein existence level 1. Ligand-activated transcription factor. Receptor that binds peroxisome proliferators such as hypolipidemic drugs and fatty acids. Has a preference for poly-unsaturated fatty acids, such as gamma- linoleic acid and eicosapentanoic acid. Once activated by a ligand, the receptor binds to promoter elements of target genes. Regulates the peroxisomal beta-oxidation pathway of fatty acids. Functions as transcription activator for the acyl-CoA oxidase gene. Decreases expression of NPC
   2955..3454    +  promoter       PGK promoter: mouse phosphoglycerate kinase 1 promoter
   3475..3873    +  CDS            BSD: blasticidin S deaminase; Aspergillus terreus BSD; confers resistance to blasticidin
   3918..3952    +  LTR            3' LTR (ΔU3) (fragment): self-inactivating 3' long terminal repeat (LTR) from Moloney murine leukemia virus
   3949..4243    +  LTR            3' LTR (ΔU3) (fragment): self-inactivating 3' long terminal repeat (LTR) from Moloney murine leukemia virus
   4405..4421    -  protein_bind   lac operator: The lac repressor binds to the lac operator to inhibit transcription in E. coli. This inhibition can be relieved by adding lactose or isopropyl-β-D-thiogalactopyranoside (IPTG). lac repressor encoded by lacI
   4429..4459    -  promoter       lac promoter: promoter for the E. coli lac operon
   4474..4495    -  protein_bind   CAP binding site: CAP binding activates transcription in the presence of cAMP. E. coli catabolite activator protein
   4508..4600    -  CDS            lacI (fragment): lac repressor; lacI; The lac repressor binds to the lac operator to inhibit transcription in E. coli. This inhibition can be relieved by adding lactose or isopropyl-β-D-thiogalactopyranoside (IPTG).
   4783..5371    -  rep_origin     ori: high-copy-number ColE1/pMB1/pBR322/pUC origin of replication
   5542..6402    -  CDS            AmpR: β-lactamase; bla; confers resistance to ampicillin, carbenicillin, and related antibiotics
   6403..6507    -  promoter       AmpR promoter: bla
   6602..6637    +  CDS            rop (fragment): Rop protein, which maintains plasmids at low copy number; rop
   6739..6838    +  misc_feature   bom (fragment): basis of mobility region from pBR322
   6844..6993    -  CDS            lacZα (fragment): LacZα fragment of β-galactosidase; lacZ fragment
   6993..7194    -  CDS            TcR (fragment): tetracycline efflux protein; tet; confers resistance to tetracycline
   7195..7293    +  CDS            env (fragment): murine leukemia virus gPr80 envelope polyprotein precursor; env; proteolytically cleaved into gp70SU and p15TM subunits
