[The description below was written by a language model from this plasmid's Addgene catalogue record and pLannotate feature annotations shown in this document.]
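Description:
pMSCVbsd-PPARD-D326A is a 7,334-nt gammaretroviral expression vector built on the pMSCVbsd backbone, a murine stem cell virus design intended for retroviral transduction of mammalian cells. In bacteria it is maintained as a high-copy plasmid through a ColE1/pUC-type origin and selected with ampicillin via the β-lactamase gene and its native promoter. The plasmid backbone also carries several non-functional remnants typical of older cloning vectors, including fragments of lacI, lacZα, rop, bom and the tetracycline resistance gene, together with a lac promoter/operator segment and a short env fragment upstream of the 5' LTR.

The proviral portion begins with the 5' LTR of murine embryonic stem cell virus, followed by the Ψ packaging signal and a truncated gag segment lacking its start codon, which extends the packaging region and improves encapsidation of the genomic RNA. The human PPARD cDNA (peroxisome proliferator-activated receptor β/δ, a ligand-activated nuclear receptor transcription factor) sits immediately downstream, inserted between a destroyed BglII site and an intact XhoI site. With no internal promoter annotated ahead of it, it is presumably transcribed from the 5' LTR. It carries the D326A point substitution, introduced by PCR mutagenesis; the record does not state the functional consequence of this change. A mouse PGK promoter then drives blasticidin S deaminase, allowing selection of transduced cells with blasticidin. The 3' LTR is annotated only as two fragments matched to a ΔU3 Moloney reference, so the table alone does not establish whether it is self-inactivating. The vector lacks viral structural genes, so these must be supplied in trans to produce particles for stable expression of the PPARD mutant in target cells.
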