Addgene plasmid #130754: pMSCVbsd-PPARD-D326A
Purpose: Vector encoding PPARD cDNA for retroviral transduction
Depositing lab: Till Adhikary. Depositing organization: Philipps-Universitaet Marburg. Publication: PPARbeta/delta recruits NCOR and regulates transcription reinitiation of ANGPTL4. Legrand N, Bretscher CL, Zielke S, Wilke B, Daude M, Fritz B, Diederich WE, Adhikary T. Nucleic Acids Res. 2019 Oct 10;47(18):9573-9591. doi: 10.1093/nar/gkz685. PubMed 31428774.
Backbone
  Vector backbone: pMSCVbsd
  Vector type: Retroviral
  Selectable markers: Blasticidin
Growth in bacteria
  Bacterial resistance: Ampicillin, 100 μg/mL
  Growth temperature: 37°C
  Growth strain: NEB Stable
  Copy number: High Copy
Gene/Insert
  Gene/Insert name: PPARD D326A
  Species: H. sapiens (human)
  Mutation: D326A
  Entrez Gene: PPARD (a.k.a. FAAR, NR1C2, NUC1, NUCI, NUCII, PPARB)
  Cloning method: Restriction Enzyme; 5′ cloning site BglII (destroyed during cloning); 3′ cloning site XhoI (not destroyed)
  Sequencing primers: 5′ pMSCVseqfw (CCCTTGAACCTCCTCGTTCGACC); 3′ pMSCVseqrv (GAGACGTGCTACTTCCATTTGTC)
Terms and licenses: Academic/Nonprofit Terms; Industry Terms: Not Available to Industry
Depositor comments: Generated by PCR mutagenesis. Please visit https://www.biorxiv.org/content/10.1101/525576v2 for BioRxiv preprint.
How to cite: pMSCVbsd-PPARD-D326A was a gift from Till Adhikary (Addgene plasmid # 130754 ; http://n2t.net/addgene:130754 ; RRID:Addgene_130754)
