>Addgene plasmid #130754 | pMSCVbsd-PPARD-D326A | depositor partial sequence | sequence record 250265 | PPARD D326A
ATGGAGCAGCCACAGGAGGAAGCCCCTGAGGTCCGGGAAGAGGAGGAGAAAGAGGAAGTGGCAGAGGCAG
AAGGAGCCCCAGAGCTCAATGGGGGACCACAGCATGCACTTCCTTCCAGCAGCTACACAGACCTCTCCCG
GAGCTCCTCGCCACCCTCACTGCTGGACCAACTGCAGATGGGCTGTGACGGGGCCTCATGCGGCAGCCTC
AACATGGAGTGCCGGGTGTGCGGGGACAAGGCATCGGGCTTCCACTACGGTGTTCATGCATGTGAGGGGT
GCAAGGGCTTCTTCCGTCGTACGATCCGCATGAAGCTGGAGTACGAGAAGTGTGAGCGCAGCTGCAAGAT
TCAGAAGAAGAACCGCAACAAGTGCCAGTACTGCCGCTTCCAGAAGTGCCTGGCACTGGGCATGTCACAC
AACGCTATCCGTTTTGGTCGGATGCCGGAGGCTGAGAAGAGGAAGCTGGTGGCAGGGCTGACTGCAAACG
AGGGGAGCCAGTACAACCCACAGGTGGCCGACCTGAAGGCCTTCTCCAAGCACATCTACAATGCCTACCT
GAAAAACTTCAACATGACCAAAAAGAAGGCCCGCAGCATCCTCACCGGCAAAGCCAGCCACACGGCGCCC
TTTGTGATCCACGACATCGAGACATTGTGGCAGGCAGAGAAGGGGCTGGTGTGGAAGCAGTTGGTGAATG
GCCTGCCTCCCTACAAGGAGATCAGCGTGCACGTCTTCTACCGCTGCCAGTGCACCACAGTGGAGACCGT
GCGGGAGCTCACTGAGTTCGCCAAGAGCATCCCCAGCTTCAGCAGCCTCTTCCTCAACGACCAGGTTACC
CTTCTCAAGTATGGCGTGCACGAGGCCATCTTCGCCATGCTGGCCTCTATCGTCAACAAGGACGGGCTGC
TGGTAGCCAACGGCAGTGGCTTTGTCACCCGTGAGTTCCTGCGCAGCCTCCGCAAACCCTTCAGTGCTAT
CATTGAGCCTAAGTTTGAATTTGCTGTCAAGTTCAACGCCCTGGAACTTGATGACAGTGACCTGGCCCTA
TTCATTGCGGCCATCATTCTGTGTGGAGACCGGCCAGGCCTCATGAACGTTCCACGGGTGGAGGCTATCC
AGGACACCATCCTGCGTGCCCTCGAATTCCACCTGCAGGCCAACCACCCTGATGCCCAGTACCTCTTCCC
CAAGCTGCTGCAGAAGATGGCTGACCTGCGGCAACTGGTCACCGAGCACGCCCAGATGATGCAGCGGATC
AAGAAGACCGAAACCGAGACCTCGCTGCACCCTCTGCTCCAGGAGATCTACAAGGACATGTACTAA
